Addgene plasmid #195397: pDONR221-deltaUBA-short-UBASH3A-Ctag
Purpose: Human short-form UBASH3A lacking the UBA domain in Gateway pDONR221 (for C-terminal tag)
Depositing lab: Patrick Concannon. Depositing organization: University of Florida.
Backbone
  Vector backbone: pDONR221
  Vector type: Gateway Donor Vector
Growth in bacteria
  Bacterial resistance: Kanamycin, 50 μg/mL
  Growth temperature: 37°C
  Growth strain: DH5alpha
  Copy number: Unknown
Gene/Insert
  Gene/Insert name: UBASH3A
  Species: H. sapiens (human)
  Mutation: UBASH3A mutant lacking the UBA domain
  Entrez Gene: UBASH3A (a.k.a. TULA, CLIP4, STS-2)
  Cloning method: Gateway Cloning
Terms and licenses: Academic/Nonprofit Terms; Industry Terms: Not Available to Industry
How to cite: pDONR221-deltaUBA-short-UBASH3A-Ctag was a gift from Patrick Concannon (Addgene plasmid # 195397 ; http://n2t.net/addgene:195397 ; RRID:Addgene_195397)
