[The description below was written by a language model from this plasmid's Addgene catalogue record and pLannotate feature annotations shown in this document.]
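Description:
pDONR221-deltaUBA-short-UBASH3A-Ctag is a Gateway entry clone built in the pDONR221 backbone. It carries a human UBASH3A coding sequence (also known as TULA, CLIP4 or STS-2) derived from the short isoform and lacking the ubiquitin-associated (UBA) domain. The plasmid is propagated in E. coli from a high-copy ColE1/pUC-type origin and is selected with kanamycin through an aminoglycoside phosphotransferase (KanR) gene. The annotated sequence, about 4.3 kb and labelled as a partial NGS result, also shows the usual pDONR backbone elements. These include rrnB T1 and T2 transcription terminators upstream of the cloning site, which insulate the insert from read-through transcription, short lacI and lacZα remnants, and a T7 promoter flanking the cassette on the far side.

The UBASH3A open reading frame is flanked by attL1 and attL2 sites, the product of a BP recombination into the donor vector. These sites allow directional transfer of the insert into any attR-containing destination vector by an LR Clonase reaction. The entry clone has no eukaryotic promoter of its own, so expression depends entirely on the destination vector chosen. The "Ctag" designation indicates that the insert is configured for fusion to a C-terminal tag supplied by the destination vector, which normally means the native stop codon is omitted, although the record does not state this explicitly. UBASH3A encodes a regulator that interferes with CBL-mediated down-regulation of receptors such as the T-cell receptor. The construct would therefore suit making tagged expression vectors to test what the UBA domain contributes to the protein's function, though the record does not describe specific experiments.
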