Features (pLannotate 1.2.2; 10 found; start..end, strand, type, name):
    121..213     +  CDS            lacI (fragment): lac repressor; lacI; The lac repressor binds to the lac operator to inhibit transcription in E. coli. This inhibition can be relieved by adding lactose or isopropyl-β-D-thiogalactopyranoside (IPTG).
    268..295     -  terminator     rrnB T2 terminator: transcription terminator T2 from the E. coli rrnB gene
    427..470     +  terminator     rrnB T1 terminator: Escherichia coli rrnB; transcription terminator T1 from the E. coli rrnB gene
    517..553     -  CDS            lacZα (fragment): LacZα fragment of β-galactosidase; lacZ fragment
    569..668     +  protein_bind   attL1: mutant version of attL; recombination site for the Gateway® LR reaction LR Clonase™
    671..2416    +  CDS            UBASH3A (fragment): UBS3A_HUMAN - Also known as STS2. Experimental evidence at protein level: Swiss-Prot protein existence level 1. Interferes with CBL-mediated down-regulation and degradation of receptor-type tyrosine kinases. Promotes accumulation of activated target receptors, such as T-cell receptors, EGFR and PDGFRB, on the cell surface. Exhibits negligigle protein tyrosine phosphatase activity at neutral pH. May act as a dominant-negative regulator of UBASH3B- dependent dephosphorylation. May inhibit dynamin-dependent endocytic pathways by functionally sequestering dynamin via its SH3 domain. From Homo sapi
   2418..2517    -  protein_bind   attL2: mutant version of attL; recombination site for the Gateway® LR reaction LR Clonase™
   2535..2553    -  promoter       T7 promoter: promoter for bacteriophage T7 RNA polymerase
   2687..3496    +  CDS            KanR: aminoglycoside phosphotransferase; aph(3')-Ia; confers resistance to kanamycin in bacteria or G418 (Geneticin®) in eukaryotes
   3643..4231    +  rep_origin     ori: high-copy-number ColE1/pMB1/pBR322/pUC origin of replication
>Addgene plasmid #195397 | pDONR221-deltaUBA-short-UBASH3A-Ctag | addgene full sequence | sequence record 388659 | Addgene Partial NGS Result
CTTTCCTGCGTTATCCCCTGATTCTGTGGATAACCGTATTACCGCCTTTGAGTGAGCTGATACCGCTCGC
CGCAGCCGAACGACCGAGCGCAGCGAGTCAGTGAGCGAGGAAGCGGAAGAGCGCCCAATACGCAAACCGC
CTCTCCCCGCGCGTTGGCCGATTCATTAATGCAGCTGGCACGACAGGTTTCCCGACTGGAAAGCGGGCAG
TGAGCGCAACGCAATTAATACGCGTACCGCTAGCCAGGAAGAGTTTGTAGAAACGCAAAAAGGCCATCCG
TCAGGATGGCCTTCTGCTTAGTTTGATGCCTGGCAGTTTATGGCGGGCGTCCTGCCCGCCACCCTCCGGG
CCGTTGCTTCACAACGTTCAAATCCGCTCCCGGCGGATTTGTCCTACTCAGGAGAGCGTTCACCGACAAA
CAACAGATAAAACGAAAGGCCCAGTCTTCCGACTGAGCCTTTCGTTTTATTTGATGCCTGGCAGTTCCCT
ACTCTCGCGTTAACGCTAGCATGGATGTTTTCCCAGTCACGACGTTGTAAAACGACGGCCAGTCTTAAGC
TCGGGCCCCAAATAATGATTTTATTTTGACTGATAGTGACCTGTTCGTTGCAACAAATTGATGAGCAATG
CTTTTTTATAATGCCAACTTTGTACAAAAAAGCAGGCTTCATGGCAGCGGGGGAGACGCAGCTCTACGCC
AAGGTCTCCAACAAGCTCAAGAGCCGCTGCAATGACCCTTCCCTAGACGACCCCATCCCCCAGGAGTATG
CCCTTTTCCTCTGTCCAACGGGGCCCCTGCTGGAAAAACTTCAAGAGTTCTGGAGAGAGAGCAAGCGCCA
GTGTGCAAAGAACAGAGCTCATGAGGTCTTCCCACACGTGACACTCTGTGACTTCTTCACGTGTGAAGAC
CAGAAGGTGGAATGCCTGTACGAGGCGCTGAAGAGAGCTGGAGACAGGCTCCTGGGCTCCTTCCCCACGG
CCGTGCCTCTGGCTCTCCACTCCTCCATCAGCTACCTCGGCTTCTTCGTCAGTGGCAGCCCCGCAGACGT
CATCCGGGAATTCGCCATGACCTTCGCCACGGAAGCATCTCTCTTAGCAGACTGCTCCGTGAAGCCTTGC
ACCAAACAGCTGCATCTGACCTTGGCCCACAAGTTCTACCCCCACCACCAGAGGACGCTGGAGCAGCTGG
CCAGAGCCATCCCCCTGGGCCACAGCTGCCAGTGGACCGCAGCACTCTACTCCCGAGACATGCGCTTTGT
GCACTACCAGACCCTGAGAGCCCTATTCCAGTACAAACCCCAGAACGTGGATGAGCTGACGCTAAGTCCT
GGTGACTACATCTTTGTGGACCCCACGCAGCAGGACGAAGCCAGCGAGGGCTGGGTGATTGGGATCTCAC
AGCGGACGGGCTGCCGGGGCTTCCTGCCGGAAAACTACACGGATCGAGCCAGTGAGTCTGACACGTGGGT
GAAGCACAGGATGTACACCTTCAGTCTAGCCACAGACCTGAACTCCAGAAAGGATGGTGAAGCCAGCAGC
AGATGCAGCGGGGAATTTCTTCCACAAACGGCAAGGAGTCTTAGCAGCTTACAGGCCTTGCAGGCTACCG
TTGCAAGGAAGAGTGTGCTGGTGGTTCGCCACGGGGAGAGAGTGGATCAGATCTTCGGGAAGGCATGGCT
GCAGCAATGCTCCACTCCTGATGGGAAATACTACAGGCCAGACCTGAATTTCCCCTGCAGTCTGCCCAGA
CGGAGTCGTGGGATCAAAGACTTTGAAAACGATCCCCCATTATCATCGTGTGGCATTTTCCAGTCCAGAA
TTGCAGGGGACGCGCTACTGGACAGTGGTATCAGAATCAGCTCTGTGTTTGCCTCCCCAGCCCTCCGCTG
TGTGCAGACGGCCAAACTCATCCTGGAAGAACTCAAACTGGAGAAAAAAATCAAGATACGAGTGGAACCT
GGAATCTTTGAATGGACAAAATGGGAAGCTGGCAAGACCACCCCAACCCTCATGAGCCTGGAAGAGCTGA
AAGAGGCAAATTTCAACATTGACACTGATTACAGGCCCGCGTTTCCCCTGTCCGCCCTCATGCCGGCCGA
GAGCTACCAGGAGTACATGGACAGGTGCACGGCGAGCATGGTGCAAATCGTCAACACCTGTCCGCAGGAC
ACGGGTGTCATCCTAATTGTGAGTCACGGCTCCACTCTGGACTCCTGCACGCGGCCACTGCTCGGGCTGC
CGCCCCGGGAATGTGGGGATTTTGCCCAACTCGTGAGAAAGATCCCTTCCCTGGGCATGTGCTTCTGTGA
AGAAAATAAAGAGGAAGGAAAATGGGAGTTGGTGAACCCACCGGTGAAGACCCTGACCCACGGGGCGAAC
GCAGCATTTAACTGGAGGAACTGGATCTCAGGCAACAACCCAGCTTTCTTGTACAAAGTTGGCATTATAA
GAAAGCATTGCTTATCAATTTGTTGCAACGAACAGGTCACTATCAGTCAAAATAAAATCATTATTTGCCA
TCCAGCTGATATCCCCTATAGTGAGTCGTATTACATGGTCATAGCTGTTTCCTGGCAGCTCTGGCCCGTG
TCTCAAAATCTCTGATGTTACATTGCACAAGATAAAAATATATCATCATGAACAATAAAACTGTCTGCTT
ACATAAACAGTAATACAAGGGGTGTTATGAGCCATATTCAACGGGAAACGTCGAGGCCGCGATTAAATTC
CAACATGGATGCTGATTTATATGGGTATAAATGGGCTCGCGATAATGTCGGGCAATCAGGTGCGACAATC
TATCGCTTGTATGGGAAGCCCGATGCGCCAGAGTTGTTTCTGAAACATGGCAAAGGTAGCGTTGCCAATG
ATGTTACAGATGAGATGGTCAGACTAAACTGGCTGACGGAATTTATGCCTCTTCCGACCATCAAGCATTT
TATCCGTACTCCTGATGATGCATGGTTACTCACCACTGCGATCCCCGGAAAAACAGCATTCCAGGTATTA
GAAGAATATCCTGATTCAGGTGAAAATATTGTTGATGCGCTGGCAGTGTTCCTGCGCCGGTTGCATTCGA
TTCCTGTTTGTAATTGTCCTTTTAACAGCGATCGCGTATTTCGTCTCGCTCAGGCGCAATCACGAATGAA
TAACGGTTTGGTTGATGCGAGTGATTTTGATGACGAGCGTAATGGCTGGCCTGTTGAACAAGTCTGGAAA
GAAATGCATAAACTTTTGCCATTCTCACCGGATTCAGTCGTCACTCATGGTGATTTCTCACTTGATAACC
TTATTTTTGACGAGGGGAAATTAATAGGTTGTATTGATGTTGGACGAGTCGGAATCGCAGACCGATACCA
GGATCTTGCCATCCTATGGAACTGCCTCGGTGAGTTTTCTCCTTCATTACAGAAACGGCTTTTTCAAAAA
TATGGTATTGATAATCCTGATATGAATAAATTGCAGTTTCATTTGATGCTCGATGAGTTTTTCTAATCAG
AATTGGTTAATTGGTTGTAACACTGGCAGAGCATTACGCTGACTTGACGGGACGGCGCAAGCTCATGACC
AAAATCCCTTAACGTGAGTTACGCGTCGTTCCACTGAGCGTCAGACCCCGTAGAAAAGATCAAAGGATCT
TCTTGAGATCCTTTTTTTCTGCGCGTAATCTGCTGCTTGCAAACAAAAAAACCACCGCTACCAGCGGTGG
TTTGTTTGCCGGATCAAGAGCTACCAACTCTTTTTCCGAAGGTAACTGGCTTCAGCAGAGCGCAGATACC
AAATACTGTTCTTCTAGTGTAGCCGTAGTTAGGCCACCACTTCAAGAACTCTGTAGCACCGCCTACATAC
CTCGCTCTGCTAATCCTGTTACCAGTGGCTGCTGCCAGTGGCGATAAGTCGTGTCTTACCGGGTTGGACT
CAAGACGATAGTTACCGGATAAGGCGCAGCGGTCGGGCTGAACGGGGGGTTCGTGCACACAGCCCAGCTT
GGAGCGAACGACCTACACCGAACTGAGATACCTACAGCGTGAGCTATGAGAAAGCGCCACGCTTCCCGAA
GGGAGAAAGGCGGACAGGTATCCGGTAAGCGGCAGGGTCGGAACAGGAGAGCGCACGAGGGAGCTTCCAG
GGGGAAACGCCTGGTATCTTTATAGTCCTGTCGGGTTTCGCCACCTCTGACTTGAGCGTCGATTTTTGTG
ATGCTCGTCAGGGGGGCGGAGCCTATGGAAAAACGCCAGCAACGCGGCCTTTTTACGGTTCCTGGCCTTT
TGCTGGCCTTTTGCTCACATGTT
